Addgene plasmid #102390: pAM-35s-Slac1-YFPn-1
Purpose: split YFP. Plant expression of Slac1-YFPn-1
Depositing lab: Silke Robatzek. Depositing organization: Sainsbury Laboratory, Norwich.
Backbone
  Vector backbone: pAMPAT split-YFP
  Backbone manufacturer: Toulouse
  Vector type: Plant Expression
Growth in bacteria
  Bacterial resistance: Ampicillin, 100 μg/mL
  Growth temperature: 37°C
  Growth strain: DH5alpha
  Copy number: Unknown
Gene/Insert
  Gene/Insert name: SLAC1
  Species: A. thaliana (mustard weed)
  Promoter: 35S
  Tag / fusion protein: YFPn (C terminal on backbone)
  Cloning method: Gateway Cloning
Terms and licenses: Academic/Nonprofit Terms; Industry Terms: Not Available to Industry
How to cite: pAM-35s-Slac1-YFPn-1 was a gift from Silke Robatzek (Addgene plasmid # 102390 ; http://n2t.net/addgene:102390 ; RRID:Addgene_102390)
