[The description below was written by a language model from this plasmid's Addgene catalogue record and pLannotate feature annotations shown in this document.]
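Description:
pAM-35s-Slac1-YFPn-1 is a plant expression construct built on the pAMPAT split-YFP backbone, a compact T-DNA binary-type vector of about 7.4 kb. It is propagated in E. coli through a high-copy ColE1/pUC-type origin and selected with ampicillin via β-lactamase. An incP oriV is also annotated outside the T-DNA borders, the type of origin that normally supports maintenance in Agrobacterium when the required replication functions are supplied, although the record does not describe the delivery route. Nopaline-type left and right border repeats delimit the region that would be transferred to plant cells. Within them, a NOS promoter–bar–NOS terminator cassette encodes phosphinothricin acetyltransferase, which gives glufosinate (phosphinothricin) resistance for selecting transformed plants.

The payload is the Arabidopsis thaliana SLAC1 coding sequence, inserted by Gateway recombination and therefore flanked by attB1 and attB2 sites. An enhanced CaMV 35S promoter with a duplicated enhancer drives strong constitutive expression, and a CaMV polyadenylation signal terminates the transcript. Downstream of attB2 lies the N-terminal fragment of a YFP variant, annotated as the VN155 (I152L) fragment of mVenus, positioned to give a C-terminally tagged SLAC1-YFPn protein. This half of the fluorophore is non-fluorescent by itself. Fluorescence is reconstituted only when it is brought close to a complementary C-terminal YFP fragment carried by an interacting partner protein, and the I152L substitution is reported to reduce background self-assembly. The construct is intended for split-YFP (bimolecular fluorescence complementation) assays that test and localise SLAC1 protein–protein interactions in plant cells. The record does not name the partner constructs.
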