Features (pLannotate 1.2.2; 18 found; start..end, strand, type, name):
     30..618     +  rep_origin     ori: high-copy-number ColE1/pMB1/pBR322/pUC origin of replication
    930..954     +  misc_feature   LB T-DNA repeat: left border repeat from nopaline C58 T-DNA
   1048..1300    -  terminator     NOS terminator: nopaline synthase terminator and poly(A) signal
   1323..1871    -  CDS            bar: PAT_STRHY - Experimental evidence at protein level: Swiss-Prot protein existence level 1. Inactivates phosphinothricin (PPT) by transfer of an acetyl group from acetyl CoA. Can also acetylate demethylphosphinothricin but not PTT or glutamate. This enzyme is an effector of phosphinothricin tripeptide (PTT or bialaphos) resistance. From Streptomyces hygroscopicus. Introduced by genetic manipulation and expressed in glufosinate-tolerant maize by Dekalb Genetics.
   1913..2092    -  promoter       NOS promoter: nopaline synthase promoter
   2235..2905    +  promoter       CaMV 35S promoter (enhanced): cauliflower mosaic virus 35S promoter with a duplicated enhancer region
   2905..2932    -  misc_feature   MCS (fragment): pBluescript multiple cloning site
   2940..2964    +  protein_bind   attB1: mutant version of attB; recombination site for the Gateway® BP reaction BP Clonase™
   2967..4634    +  CDS            SLAC1: SLAC1_ARATH - Also known as CDI3 From Arabidopsis thaliana (Mouse-ear cress).
   4636..4660    -  protein_bind   attB2: mutant version of attB; recombination site for the Gateway® BP reaction BP Clonase™
   4668..5123    +  CDS            VN155(I152L): improved N-terminal fragment of mVenus for use in bimolecular fluorescence complementation (BiFC) (Kodama and Hu, 2010)
   5190..5349    +  polyA_signal   CaMV poly(A) signal (fragment): cauliflower mosaic virus polyadenylation signal
   5356..5376    -  misc_feature   MCS (fragment): pBluescript multiple cloning site
   5424..5448    +  misc_feature   RB T-DNA repeat: right border repeat from nopaline C58 T-DNA
   5668..6199    +  rep_origin     oriV: incP origin of replication
   6263..6340    +  CDS            klaC (fragment): KLAC_ECOLX - Also known as telB. Protein predicted: Swiss-Prot protein existence level 4. Belongs to the kla operon, which is associated with cryptic tellurite resistance, and IncW plasmid fertility inhibition. From Escherichia coli.
   6342..6433    +  promoter       AmpR promoter: bla
   6434..7294    +  CDS            AmpR: β-lactamase; bla; confers resistance to ampicillin, carbenicillin, and related antibiotics
>Addgene plasmid #102390 | pAM-35s-Slac1-YFPn-1 | addgene full sequence | sequence record 196612 | Addgene NGS Result
GACCCCGTAGAAAAGATCAAAGGATCTTCTTGAGATCCTTTTTTTCTGCGCGTAATCTGCTGCTTGCAAA
CAAAAAAACCACCGCTACCAGCGGTGGTTTGTTTGCCGGATCAAGAGCTACCAACTCTTTTTCCGAAGGT
AACTGGCTTCAGCAGAGCGCAGATACCAAATACTGTTCTTCTAGTGTAGCCGTAGTTAGGCCACCACTTC
AAGAACTCTGTAGCACCGCCTACATACCTCGCTCTGCTAATCCTGTTACCAGTGGCTGCTGCCAGTGGCG
ATAAGTCGTGTCTTACCGGGTTGGACTCAAGACGATAGTTACCGGATAAGGCGCAGCGGTCGGGCTGAAC
GGGGGGTTCGTGCACACAGCCCAGCTTGGAGCGAACGACCTACACCGAACTGAGATACCTACAGCGTGAG
CTATGAGAAAGCGCCACGCTTCCCGAAGGGAGAAAGGCGGACAGGTATCCGGTAAGCGGCAGGGTCGGAA
CAGGAGAGCGCACGAGGGAGCTTCCAGGGGGAAACGCCTGGTATCTTTATAGTCCTGTCGGGTTTCGCCA
CCTCTGACTTGAGCGTCGATTTTTGTGATGCTCGTCAGGGGGGCGGAGCCTATGGAAAAACGCCAGCAAC
GCGGCCTTTTTACGGTTCCTGGCCTTTTGCTGGCCTTTTGCTCACATGGACTCTAGCTAGAGGATCACAG
GCAGCAACGCTCTGTCATCGTTACAATCAACATGCTACCCTCCGCGAGATCATCCGTGTTTCAAACCCGG
CAGCTTAGTTGCCGTTCTTCCGAATAGCATCGGTAACATGAGCAAAGTCTGCCGCCTTACAACGGCTCTC
CCGCTGACGCCGTCCCGGACTGATGGGCTGCCTGTATCGAGTGGTGATTTTGTGCCGAGCTGCCGGTCGG
GGAGCTGTTGGCTGGCTGGTGGCAGGATATATTGTGGTGTAAACAAATTGACGCTTAGACAACTTAATAA
CACATTGCGGACGTTTTTAATGATCGAATACTAACGTCTCTACCAGATATCAGCTTGCATGCCGGTCGAT
CTAGTAACATAGATGACACCGCGCGCGATAATTTATCCTAGTTTGCGCGCTATATTTTGTTTTCTATCGC
GTATTAAATGTATAATTGCGGGACTCTAATCATAAAAACCCATCTCATAAATAACGTCATGCATTACATG
TTAATTATTACATGCTTAACGTAATTCAACAGAAATTATATGATAATCATCGCAAGACCGGCAACAGGAT
TCAATCTTAAGAAACTTTATTGCCAAATGTTTGAACGATCTGCTTGACTCTAGGGGTCATCAGATTTCGG
TGACGGGCAGGACCGGACGGGGCGGCACCGGCAGGCTGAAGTCCAGCTGCCAGAAACCCACGTCATGCCA
GTTCCCGTGCTTGAAGCCGGCCGCCCGCAGCATGCCGCGGGGGGCATATCCGAGCGCCTCGTGCATGCGC
ACGCTCGGGTCGTTGGGCAGCCCGATGACAGCGACCACGCTCTTGAAGCCCTGTGCCTCCAGGGACTTCA
GCAGGTGGGTGTAGAGCGTGGAGCCCAGTCCCGTCCGCTGGTGGCGGGGGGAGACGTACACGGTCGACTC
GGCCGTCCAGTCGTAGGCGTTGCGTGCCTTCCAGGGACCCGCGTAGGCGATGCCGGCGACCTCGCCGTCC
ACCTCGGCGACGAGCCAGGGATAGCGCTCCCGCAGACGGACGAGGTCGTCCGTCCACTCCTGCGGTTCCT
GCGGCTCGGTACGGAAGTTGACCGTGCTTGTCTCGATGTAGTGGTTGACGATGGTGCAGACCGCCGGCAT
GTCCGCCTCGGTGGCACGGCGGATGTCGGCCGGGCGTCGTTCTGGGCTCATGGTAGATCCCCTCGATCGA
GTTGAGAGTGAATATGAGACTCTAATTGGATACCGAGGGGAATTTATGGAACGTCAGTGGAGCATTTTTG
ACAAGAAATATTTGCTAGCTGATAGTGACCTTAGGCGACTTTTGAACGCGCAATAATGGTTTCTGACGTA
TGTGCTTAGCTCATTAAACTCCAGAAACCCGCGGCTCAGTGGCTCCTTCAACGTTGCGGTTCTGTCAGTT
CCAAACGTAAAACGGCTTGTCCCGCGTCATCGGCGGGGGTCATAACGTGACTCCCTTAATTCTCCGCTCA
TGATCAGATTGTCGTTTCCCGCCTTCGGTTTGGGCGCGCCCGGTTCAGAAGACCAGAGGGCTATTGAGAC
TTTTCAACAAAGGGTAATATCGGGAAACCTCCTCGGATTCCATTGCCCAGCTATCTGTCACTTCATCGAA
AGGACAGTAGAAAAGGAAGATGGCTTCTACAAATGCCATCATTGCGATAAAGGAAAGGCTATCGTTCAAG
ATGCCTCTACCGACAGTGGTCCCAAAGATGGACCCCCACCCACGAGGAACATCGTGGAAAAAGAAGACGT
TCCAACCACGTCTTCAAAGCAAGTGGATTGATGTGATACATGGTGGAGCACGACACTCTCGTCTACTCCA
AGAATATCAAAGATACAGTCTCAGAAGACCAGAGGGCTATTGAGACTTTTCAACAAAGGGTAATATCGGG
AAACCTCCTCGGATTCCATTGCCCAGCTATCTGTCACTTCATCGAAAGGACAGTAGAAAAGGAAGATGGC
TTCTACAAATGCCATCATTGCGATAAAGGAAAGGCTATCGTTCAAGATGCCTCTACCGACAGTGGTCCCA
AAGATGGACCCCCACCCACGAGGAACATCGTGGAAAAAGAAGACGTTCCAACCACGTCTTCAAAGCAAGT
GGATTGATGTGATATCTCCACTGACGTAAGGGATGACGCACAATCCCACTATCCTTCGCAAGACCCTTCC
TCTATATAAGGAAGTTCATTTCATTTGGAGAGGACCTCGAGGTCGACGGTATCGATAAGCTTCCCATCAA
CAAGTTTGTACAAAAAAGCAGGCTTGATGGAGAGGAAACAGTCAAATGCTCATTCCACTTTCGCCGACAT
CAATGAAGTTGAAGATGAAGCAGAGCAAGAACTGCAACAGCAAGAGAACAACAACAACAAGAGATTCTCT
GGAAACAGAGGACCAAACCGAGGGAAACAAAGACCATTCAGAGGTTTTAGCAGACAGGTTTCGCTAGAGA
CAGGTTTCTCAGTGCTCAACAGAGAATCTAGAGAAAGAGATGACAAAAAGAGTTTACCGAGGAGTGGTCG
TAGCTTTGGCGGGTTTGAATCAGGTGGAATCATCAACGGTGGAGATGGTCGGAAAACAGATTTTAGTATG
TTTAGGACTAAATCAACGCTCAGCAAACAAAAGTCTTTATTGCCTTCTATAATAAGGGAGAGAGACATTG
AGAATTCTTTAAGAACTGAAGATGGTGAGACCAAAGATGATTCTATAAATGAAAATGTTTCTGCAGGAAG
ATACTTTGCTGCTCTTAGAGGACCTGAATTGGATGAAGTCAAGGACAATGAAGATATTCTGCTTCCAAAA
GAGGAGCAATGGCCGTTTCTCCTAAGGTTCCCAATTGGATGCTTCGGTATCTGTTTGGGACTTAGCAGTC
AAGCTGTCTTGTGGCTTGCCCTAGCGAAAAGTCCTGCAACAAACTTTTTACACATCACACCATTGATTAA
CTTAGTTGTATGGCTATTTTCACTGGTAGTTTTAGTCTCTGTGTCCTTCACTTACATACTCAAATGCATC
TTCTACTTTGAAGCTGTCAAAAGAGAGTATTTTCATCCTGTTCGAGTCAACTTCTTCTTCGCTCCTTGGG
TGGTTTGCATGTTCCTAGCCATTAGCGTACCTCCCATGTTCTCACCAAACCGAAAATACCTCCATCCCGC
CATTTGGTGTGTTTTCATGGGTCCTTATTTCTTCCTCGAGCTAAAGATCTACGGGCAATGGCTTTCGGGA
GGGAAGAGGCGACTATGCAAAGTCGCAAACCCATCTTCTCATCTTTCTGTTGTAGGGAATTTCGTCGGGG
CCATCTTAGCTTCAAAAGTTGGATGGGATGAAGTAGCTAAGTTTCTATGGGCAGTAGGTTTTGCACATTA
CTTGGTTGTGTTTGTAACACTTTATCAGAGACTTCCCACCAGTGAAGCTCTTCCTAAAGAGCTTCATCCT
GTTTACTCTATGTTCATTGCTGCCCCATCAGCAGCAAGTATTGCTTGGAACACGATATATGGCCAATTCG
ACGGATGTTCAAGAACTTGCTTCTTCATTGCACTCTTCCTATACATATCCCTAGTTGCTCGGATCAATTT
CTTCACTGGATTTAAGTTCTCAGTGGCGTGGTGGTCATATACTTTTCCTATGACAACAGCATCCGTAGCA
ACAATAAAGTATGCAGAGGCAGTACCTGGTTACCCGAGCCGGGCTCTAGCACTCACTCTTTCCTTCATTT
CCACAGCGATGGTCTGCGTTTTGTTTGTCTCCACGCTTCTCCACGCCTTTGTCTGGCAAACGTTGTTCCC
AAACGATCTTGCAATTGCCATTACAAAGAGGAAACTTACCAGGGAGAAGAAGCCTTTTAAAAGAGCTTAT
GACTTGAAGCGCTGGACCAAGCAGGCTCTGGCGAAGAAAATATCTGCAGAAAAAGATTTTGAAGCAGAGG
AAGAGTCGCATCACTACCCAGCTTTCTTGTACAAAGTGGTTGATGGGATGGTGAGCAAGGGCGAGGAGCT
GTTCACCGGGGTGGTGCCCATCCTGGTCGAGCTGGACGGCGACGTAAACGGCCACAAGTTCAGCGTGTCC
GGCGAGGGCGAGGGCGATGCCACCTACGGCAAGCTGACCCTGAAGCTGATCTGCACCACCGGCAAGCTGC
CCGTGCCCTGGCCCACCCTCGTGACCACCCTGGGCTACGGCCTGCAGTGCTTCGCCCGCTACCCCGACCA
CATGAAGCAGCACGACTTCTTCAAGTCCGCCATGCCCGAAGGCTACGTCCAGGAGCGCACCATCTTCTTC
AAGGACGACGGCAACTACAAGACCCGCGCCGAGGTGAAGTTCGAGGGCGACACCCTGGTGAACCGCATCG
AGCTGAAGGGCATCGACTTCAAGGAGGACGGCAACATCCTGGGGCACAAGCTGGAGTACAACTACAACAG
CCACAACGTCTATATCATGGCCTAATCTAGAGTCCGCAAAAATCACCAGTCTCTCTCTACAAATCTATCT
CTCTCTATTTTTCTCCAGAATAATGTGTGAGTAGTTCCCAGATAAGGGAATTAGGGTTCTTATAGGGTTT
CGCTCATGTGTTGAGCATATAAGAAACCCTTAGTATGTATTTGTATTTGTAAAATACTTCTATCAATAAA
ATTTCTAATTCCTAAAACCAAAATCCAGTGACCGGGCGGCCGCCACCGCGGTGGAGGGGGATCAGATTGT
CGTTTCCCGCCTTCAGTTTAAACTATCAGTGTTTGACAGGATATATTGGCGGGTAAACCTAAGAGAAAAG
AGCGTTTATTAGAATAATCGGATATTTAAAAGGGCGTGAAAAGGTTTATCCGTTCGTCCATTTGTATGTG
TACATCACCGACGAGCAAGGCAAGACCGAGCGCCTTTCCGACGCTCACCGGGCTGGTTGCCCTCGCCGCT
GGGCTGGCGGCCGTCTATGGCCCTGCAAACGCGCCAGAAACGCCGTCGAAGCCGTGTGCGAGACACCGGC
CGCCGGCGTTGTGGATACCTCGCGGAAAACTTGGCCCTCACTGACAGATGAGGGGCGGACGTTGACACTT
GAGGGGCCGACTCACCCGGCGCGGCGTTGACAGATGAGGGGCAGGCTCGATTTCGGCCGGCGACGTGGAG
CTGGCCAGCCTCGCAAATCGGCGAAAACGCCTGATTTTACGCGAGTTTCCCACAGATGATGTGGACAAGC
CTGGGGATAAGTGCCCTGCGGTATTGACACTTGAGGGGCGCGACTACTGACAGATGAGGGGCGCGATCCT
TGACACTTGAGGGGCAGAGTGCTGACAGATGAGGGGCGCACCTATTGACATTTGAGGGGCTGTCCACAGG
CAGAAAATCCAGCATTTGCAAGGGTTTCCGCCCGTTTTTCGGCCACCGCTAACCTGTCTTTTAACCTGCT
TTTAAACCAATATTTATAAACCTTGTTTTTAACCAGGGCTGCGCCCTGTGCGCGTGACCGCGCACGCCGA
AGGGGGGTGCCCCCCCTTCTCGAACCCTCCCGGCCCGCTAACGCGGGCCTCCCATCCCCCCAGGGGCTGC
GCCCCTCGGCCGCGAACGGCCTCACCCCAAAAATGGCAGCGCTGGCAGTCCTTGCCATTGCCGGGATCGG
GGCAGTAACGGGATGGGCGATCAGCCCGAAAGCTACCCCTATTTGTTTATTTTTCTAAATACATTCAAAT
ATGTATCCGCTCATGAGACAATAACCCTGATAAATGCTTCAATAATATTGAAAAAGGAAGAGTATGAGTA
TTCAACATTTCCGTGTCGCCCTTATTCCCTTTTTTGCGGCATTTTGCCTTCCTGTTTTTGCTCACCCAGA
AACGCTGGTGAAAGTAAAAGATGCTGAAGATCAGTTGGGTGCACGAGTGGGTTACATCGAACTGGATCTC
AACAGCGGTAAGATCCTTGAGAGTTTTCGCCCCGAAGAACGTTTTCCAATGATGAGCACTTTTAAAGTTC
TGCTATGTGGCGCGGTATTATCCCGTATTGACGCCGGGCAAGAGCAACTCGGTCGCCGCATACACTATTC
TCAGAATGACTTGGTTGAGTACTCACCAGTCACAGAAAAGCATCTTACGGATGGCATGACAGTAAGAGAA
TTATGCAGTGCTGCCATAACCATGAGTGATAACACTGCGGCCAACTTACTTCTGACAACGATCGGAGGAC
CGAAGGAGCTAACCGCTTTTTTGCACAACATGGGGGATCATGTAACTCGCCTTGATCGTTGGGAACCGGA
GCTGAATGAAGCCATACCAAACGACGAGCGTGACACCACGATGCCTGTAGCAATGGCAACAACGTTGCGC
AAACTATTAACTGGCGAACTACTTACTCTAGCTTCCCGGCAACAATTAATAGACTGGATGGAGGCGGATA
AAGTTGCAGGACCACTTCTGCGCTCGGCCCTTCCGGCTGGCTGGTTTATTGCTGATAAATCTGGAGCCGG
TGAGCGTGGGTCTCGCGGTATCATTGCAGCACTGGGGCCAGATGGTAAGCCCTCCCGTATCGTAGTTATC
TACACGACGGGGAGTCAGGCAACTATGGATGAACGAAATAGACAGATCGCTGAGATAGGTGCCTCACTGA
TTAAGCATTGGTAACTGTCAGACCAAGTTTACTCATATATACTTTAGATTGATTTAAAACTTCATTTTTA
ATTTAAAAGGATCTAGGTGAAGATCCTTTTTGATAATCTCATGACCAAAATCCCTTAACGTGAGTTTTCG
TTCCACTGAGCGTCA
